Addgene plasmid #218154: Grosbeak+0sub
Purpose: Expresses Na,K-ATPase (ATP1A1 and ATP1B1 in pFastBac Dual vector) in insect cells
Depositing lab: Susanne Dobler. Depositing organization: Universitaet Hamburg. Publication: Historical Contingency Shapes Toxin Resistance in a Specialist Avian Predator. Mohammadi S, Pradhan S, Hoffmann FG, Herrera-Álvarez S, Deng Y, Eacock A, Dobler S, Storz JF, Rowland HM. bioRxiv 2025.07.04.662692 10.1101/2025.07.04.662692.
Backbone
  Vector backbone: pFastBac Dual
  Backbone manufacturer: Thermo Fisher (Invitrogen)
  Backbone size w/o insert (bp): 5238
  Total vector size (bp): 9089
  Vector type: Insect Expression
Growth in bacteria
  Bacterial resistance: Ampicillin, 100 μg/mL
  Growth temperature: 37°C
  Growth strain: DH5alpha
  Copy number: Unknown
Gene/Insert 1
  Gene/Insert name: ATP1A1
  Species: Pheucticus melanocephalus
  Insert size (bp): 3078
  Mutation: E111Q, T112A, L113A, V114M, N115E, G116E, G118P mutations in H1-H2 loop
  Promoter: PH
  Cloning method: Restriction Enzyme; 5′ cloning site unknown (unknown if destroyed); 3′ cloning site unknown (unknown if destroyed)
  Sequencing primers: 5′ ATTCCGGATTATTCATACCGTCCCACCATCG; 3′ GTGGTATGGCTGATTATGATCCTCTAGTACTTCTC
Gene/Insert 2
  Gene/Insert name: ATP1B1
  Species: Pheucticus melanocephalus
  Insert size (bp): 928
  Promoter: p10
  Cloning method: Restriction Enzyme; 5′ cloning site unknown (unknown if destroyed); 3′ cloning site unknown (unknown if destroyed)
  Sequencing primers: 5′ CGGGTTCCTTCCGGTATTGTCTCCTTC; 3′ ACGGACCTTTAATTCAACCCAACACAATATA
Resource information
  A portion of this plasmid was derived from a plasmid made by: Cloned commercially by ThermoFisher GeneArt
Terms and licenses: Academic/Nonprofit Terms; Industry Terms: Not Available to Industry
How to cite: Grosbeak+0sub was a gift from Susanne Dobler (Addgene plasmid # 218154 ; http://n2t.net/addgene:218154 ; RRID:Addgene_218154)
