[The description below was written by a language model from this plasmid's Addgene catalogue record and pLannotate feature annotations shown in this document.]
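Description:
Grosbeak+0sub is a baculovirus donor plasmid built on the pFastBac Dual backbone for co-expressing the two subunits of the Na,K-ATPase from the black-headed grosbeak (Pheucticus melanocephalus) in insect cells. It is about 9.1 kb and is propagated in E. coli through a high-copy ColE1/pUC-type origin with ampicillin resistance (β-lactamase). An f1 phage origin is also present.

The payload lies between the Tn7L and Tn7R ends of a mini-Tn7 element, together with a gentamicin acetyltransferase gene driven by an integron Pc promoter. In the Bac-to-Bac type of system this backbone belongs to, everything between the Tn7 arms is transposed into a bacmid carried in a helper E. coli strain. Gentamicin marks the transposed segment, and the resulting recombinant bacmid is used to produce baculovirus.

Within this segment, two late baculoviral promoters sit back to back and fire in opposite directions. The polyhedrin promoter drives ATP1A1, the catalytic alpha subunit, which terminates at an SV40 polyadenylation signal. The p10 promoter drives ATP1B1, the beta subunit that assembles with alpha and supports its delivery to the membrane, followed by an HSV TK polyadenylation signal. The annotation tool labelled these reading frames by their closest sheep and chicken homologues, but the catalogue gives the grosbeak as the source. No epitope tags are annotated.

The alpha subunit carries seven substitutions in the H1-H2 loop (E111Q, T112A, L113A, V114M, N115E, G116E, G118P). The associated study concerns toxin resistance in a specialist avian predator, so the construct most likely serves to produce recombinant pump for comparing engineered variants, though the record does not describe the assays.
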