Features (pLannotate 1.2.2; 18 found; start..end, strand, type, name):
    157..208     +  misc_feature   bom (fragment): basis of mobility region from pBR322
    394..982     -  rep_origin     ori: high-copy-number ColE1/pMB1/pBR322/pUC origin of replication
   1153..2013    -  CDS            AmpR: β-lactamase; bla; confers resistance to ampicillin, carbenicillin, and related antibiotics
   2014..2118    -  promoter       AmpR promoter: bla
   2144..2598    -  rep_origin     f1 ori (sequence partly withheld): f1 bacteriophage origin of replication; arrow indicates direction of (+) strand synthesis
   2603..2619    -  CDS            lacZα (fragment): LacZα fragment of β-galactosidase; lacZ fragment
   2782..2947    +  mobile_element Tn7L: mini-Tn7 element (left end of the Tn7 transposon) Tn7
   2976..3110    -  polyA_signal   SV40 poly(A) signal: SV40 polyadenylation signal
   3133..3216    -  CDS            large T antigen (fragment): large T antigen from SV40 (simian virus 40)
   3243..6305    -  CDS            ATP1A1: AT1A1_SHEEP - Experimental evidence at protein level: Swiss-Prot protein existence level 1. This is the catalytic component of the active enzyme, which catalyzes the hydrolysis of ATP coupled with the exchange of sodium and potassium ions across the plasma membrane. This action creates the electrochemical gradient of sodium and potassium ions, providing the energy for active transport of various nutrients. From Ovis aries (Sheep).
   6348..6439    -  promoter       polyhedrin promoter: polh from Autographa californica; promoter for the baculovirus polyhedrin gene
   6463..6572    +  promoter       p10 promoter: baculovirus promoter for expression in insect cells
   6592..7506    +  CDS            ATP1B1: AT1B1_CHICK - Experimental evidence at protein level: Swiss-Prot protein existence level 1. This is the non-catalytic component of the active enzyme, which catalyzes the hydrolysis of ATP coupled with the exchange of Na(+) and K(+) ions across the plasma membrane. The beta subunit regulates, through assembly of alpha/beta heterodimers, the number of sodium pumps transported to the plasma membrane. From Gallus gallus (Chicken).
   7580..7628    +  polyA_signal   HSV TK poly(A) signal: herpes simplex virus thymidine kinase polyadenylation signal (Cole and Stacy, 1985)
   7799..8158    +  CDS            YPR2_ECOLX (fragment): Protein predicted: Swiss-Prot protein existence level 4. From Escherichia coli.
   8136..8164    +  promoter       Pc promoter: intI1 (promoter lies within the coding sequence); class 1 integron promoter
   8353..8886    +  CDS            GmR: gentamycin acetyltransferase; aacC1; confers resistance to gentamycin
   8953..89      +  mobile_element Tn7R (across the origin): mini-Tn7 element (right end of the Tn7 transposon) Tn7
>Addgene plasmid #218154 | Grosbeak+0sub | addgene full sequence | sequence record 436937 | Addgene NGS Result
CAGTTTACAACTATTCTGTCTAGTTTAAGACTTTATTGTCATAGTTTAGATCTATTTTGTTCAGTTTAAG
ACTTTATTGTCCGCCCACACCCGCTTACGCAGGGCATCCATTTATTACTCAACCGTAACCGATTTTGCCA
GGTTACGCGGCTGGTCTATGCGGTGTGAAATACCGCACAGATGCGTAAGGAGAAAATACCGCATCAGGCG
CTCTTCCGCTTCCTCGCTCACTGACTCGCTGCGCTCGGTCGTTCGGCTGCGGCGAGCGGTATCAGCTCAC
TCAAAGGCGGTAATACGGTTATCCACAGAATCAGGGGATAACGCAGGAAAGAACATGTGAGCAAAAGGCC
AGCAAAAGGCCAGGAACCGTAAAAAGGCCGCGTTGCTGGCGTTTTTCCATAGGCTCCGCCCCCCTGACGA
GCATCACAAAAATCGACGCTCAAGTCAGAGGTGGCGAAACCCGACAGGACTATAAAGATACCAGGCGTTT
CCCCCTGGAAGCTCCCTCGTGCGCTCTCCTGTTCCGACCCTGCCGCTTACCGGATACCTGTCCGCCTTTC
TCCCTTCGGGAAGCGTGGCGCTTTCTCATAGCTCACGCTGTAGGTATCTCAGTTCGGTGTAGGTCGTTCG
CTCCAAGCTGGGCTGTGTGCACGAACCCCCCGTTCAGCCCGACCGCTGCGCCTTATCCGGTAACTATCGT
CTTGAGTCCAACCCGGTAAGACACGACTTATCGCCACTGGCAGCAGCCACTGGTAACAGGATTAGCAGAG
CGAGGTATGTAGGCGGTGCTACAGAGTTCTTGAAGTGGTGGCCTAACTACGGCTACACTAGAAGAACAGT
ATTTGGTATCTGCGCTCTGCTGAAGCCAGTTACCTTCGGAAAAAGAGTTGGTAGCTCTTGATCCGGCAAA
CAAACCACCGCTGGTAGCGGTGGTTTTTTTGTTTGCAAGCAGCAGATTACGCGCAGAAAAAAAGGATCTC
AAGAAGATCCTTTGATCTTTTCTACGGGGTCTGACGCTCAGTGGAACGAAAACTCACGTTAAGGGATTTT
GGTCATGAGATTATCAAAAAGGATCTTCACCTAGATCCTTTTAAATTAAAAATGAAGTTTTAAATCAATC
TAAAGTATATATGAGTAAACTTGGTCTGACAGTTACCAATGCTTAATCAGTGAGGCACCTATCTCAGCGA
TCTGTCTATTTCGTTCATCCATAGTTGCCTGACTCCCCGTCGTGTAGATAACTACGATACGGGAGGGCTT
ACCATCTGGCCCCAGTGCTGCAATGATACCGCGAGACCCACGCTCACCGGCTCCAGATTTATCAGCAATA
AACCAGCCAGCCGGAAGGGCCGAGCGCAGAAGTGGTCCTGCAACTTTATCCGCCTCCATCCAGTCTATTA
ATTGTTGCCGGGAAGCTAGAGTAAGTAGTTCGCCAGTTAATAGTTTGCGCAACGTTGTTGCCATTGCTAC
AGGCATCGTGGTGTCACGCTCGTCGTTTGGTATGGCTTCATTCAGCTCCGGTTCCCAACGATCAAGGCGA
GTTACATGATCCCCCATGTTGTGCAAAAAAGCGGTTAGCTCCTTCGGTCCTCCGATCGTTGTCAGAAGTA
AGTTGGCCGCAGTGTTATCACTCATGGTTATGGCAGCACTGCATAATTCTCTTACTGTCATGCCATCCGT
AAGATGCTTTTCTGTGACTGGTGAGTACTCAACCAAGTCATTCTGAGAATAGTGTATGCGGCGACCGAGT
TGCTCTTGCCCGGCGTCAATACGGGATAATACCGCGCCACATAGCAGAACTTTAAAAGTGCTCATCATTG
GAAAACGTTCTTCGGGGCGAAAACTCTCAAGGATCTTACCGCTGTTGAGATCCAGTTCGATGTAACCCAC
TCGTGCACCCAACTGATCTTCAGCATCTTTTACTTTCACCAGCGTTTCTGGGTGAGCAAAAACAGGAAGG
CAAAATGCCGCAAAAAAGGGAATAAGGGCGACACGGAAATGTTGAATACTCATACTCTTCCTTTTTCAAT
ATTATTGAAGCATTTATCAGGGTTATTGTCTCATGAGCGGATACATATTTGAATGTATTTAGAAAAATAA
ACAAATAGGGGTTCCGCGCACATTTCCCCGAAAAGTGCCACCTAAATTGTAAGCGTTAATATTTTGTTAA
AATTCGCGTTAAATTTTTGTTAAATCAGCTCATTTTTTAACCAATAGGCCGAAATCGGCAAAATCCCTTA
TAAATCAAAAGAATAGACCGAGATAGGGT
[37 nt withheld, positions 2270-2306]
AAGAACGTGGACTCCAACGTCAAAGG
[49 nt withheld, positions 2333-2381]
T
[91 nt withheld, positions 2383-2473]
G
[124 nt withheld, positions 2475-2598]
CCCATTCGCCATTCAGGCTGCAAATAAGCGTTGATATTCAGTCAATTACAAACATTAATAACGAAGAGAT
GACAGAAAAATTTTCATTCTGTGACAGAGAAAAAGTAGCCGAAGATGACGGTTTGTCACATGGAGTTGGC
AGGATGTTTGATTAAAAACATAACAGGAAGAAAAATGCCCCGCTGTGGGCGGACAAAATAGTTGGGAACT
GGGAGGGGTGGAAATGGAGTTTTTAAGGATTATTTAGGGAAGAGTGACAAAATAGATGGGAACTGGGTGT
AGCGTCGTAAGCTAATACGAAAATTAAAAATGACAAAATAGTTTGGAACTAGATTTCACTTATCTGGTTC
GGATCTCCTAGGCTCAAGCAGTGATCAGATCCAGACATGATAAGATACATTGATGAGTTTGGACAAACCA
CAACTAGAATGCAGTGAAAAAAATGCTTTATTTGTGAAATTTGTGATGCTATTGCTTTATTTGTAACCAT
TATAAGCTGCAATAAACAAGTTAACAACAACAATTGCATTCATTTTATGTTTCAGGTTCAGGGGGAGGTG
TGGGAGGTTTTTTAAAGCAAGTAAAACCTCTACAAATGTGGTATGGCTGATTATGATCCTCTAGTACTTC
TCGACAAGCTTTTAGTAGTAAGTCTCTTTCTCGACCCAGCCACCAGGGTTGCGACGGATGATGAGCTTGC
GGACTTCATCGTACACGAAGATCAACAGAGAGTAGGGGAAAGCGCAGAACCACCAGGTCAGCTTCAGAGG
GTACATACGCAGAGCCACATCCATGCCGGGGCAGTAAGACAGGAAAGCAGCCAGAGCGGTTTCCTCGAAC
AGGCCGAAGATGAGGATCTTGTTCTTCATGCCCTGCTGGAACACGGAGTTACGACGGGTCTTGCAGATGA
TCAGGTCAGCCCACTGCACCACCACGATGGACACGAAGAAAGCGGTGTGGCAAGTGAACTCGACGATCTT
GCGCTGTTCGTAAGTCCACTGCTGTCCGTAGGAGTCCTCGACGTCGTTGATCCAACGGTCGTCCCATTGC
ACTCTCAGTCCCAACAGGCCAGAGGGCCAGAAACCGTTCTCAGCCATGATGACGAAGTAGGTGAAGAAGC
CACCGAGAGCCTGGATCATGCCGATCTGGCCGTAAGCCATGGAGATCAGCCTCTCGTTAACCAGCTTGTC
GGTCTTGGGGTTACGAGGCTGGCGCTTCATGATGTCGGACTCAGCCTGCTCGTAAGCGAGGGAGATAGCG
GGCACCATGTCAGTACCCAGGTCGATGCACAGGATGGTCACGGTGCCCAGAGGCAGAGGGATGTTCGCAA
TGATGAAGATCAAGAAAGGGGTGATCTCAGGGATGTTGCTGGTCAGGGTGTAAGCGATCGACTTCTTCAA
GTTGTCGAAGATCAGACGACCTTCCTCGACACCAGTCACGATGGAAGCGAAGTTGTCGTCGAGCAGGATC
ATGTCAGCAGCCTGCTTGGACACGTCGGAACCAGCGATTCCCATAGCCACTCCGATGTCAGCCTTTTTCA
GAGCAGGGGAGTCGTTGACACCGTCGCCAGTAACAGCAACGATAGCACCCTGACGCTGGCAGCCCTCGAC
GATGATCAGCTTTTGCTGAGGGGATGTACGAGCGAACACGATCTCGGTGTGGTGCAGCAGGATGTCGTCC
AGCTGCTCGGAGGTCATGTCCTTCAGGTCAGAACCGTGCACCACGCAGGCCTTAGCGTCACGAGGGTTCA
CTTGAGACACGGGGATGTTCAGACGAGCAGCGATATCCTCGACAGTCTCGTTTCCCTCGGAGATGATACC
CACGCCTTTAGCGATAGCCTTAGCGGTGATGGGGTGATCGCCGGTGACCATGATCACTTTGATACCAGCG
GAACGGCACTTTCCAACAGCGTCTGGCACAGCAGCTCTTGGAGGGTCGATCATGGACATCAGGCCCACGA
AGCACAGCTTGTCCACGGGGAAGTTGAGGTCGTCGGTGTCGAACTGGAATCCCTCAGGGAACTGATCGTC
GGGCAGAGCCAGGTAGCAGAATCCCAGCACACGTTCTCCCAGGCCACCGAGTTCCAGGTAAGCGTTCTGG
AAAGCGTCCTTCATTTCCTCGTCCAGAGGCTGCTCTTTGCCGTGGATCAGGATGGTAGAGCAACGGTCCA
GGATACGCTCGGGAGCACCCTTCATGACCAGCAGGTAACGAGACTCGGAGGGGTTAGCGTTCTTGTGGAT
GGACAGCTGGTACTTGTTGGTAGAGTTGAAGGGGATCTCGACCACCTTGGGGTAACGTTCACGCATCTGC
TTCACGGAACCGCAGCACAGCTCGATGCACTTCAGCAAAGCGGACTCGGAAGCGTCGCCAGCCACAGCTC
TTTTCAGGATGGGCACGTTCTCTTGGCCAGCCTGGAAAACAGCCCTGTTGCACAGTCCAGCGATACGTGA
CAGAGCGGTCCAGGTAGCGGAGGACTTGTCGAAGGAAGCACCGGACTGGTTCTCGGTGGTGTCAGCCTCG
TGGATCTGGTTGTCGAACCACATGTGAGCCACGGTCATACGGTTCTGGGTCAGAGTACCGGTCTTGTCGG
AGCAGATGGTGGAGGTGGAACCCAGGGTTTCCACAGCCTCCAAGTTCTTGACCAGGCAGTTCTTGCGAGC
CATACGCTTAGCGGTCAGAGTCAGGCACACAGTCACAGTAGCCAGCAGTCCCTCGGGCACGTTAGCCACG
ATGATACCGATCAGGAAGATCACAGCCTCGAGCCAGGTGTACTCGAGGATCAGAGACAGGATGAAGAAGG
ACACGCCCAGGAACACAGCGACACCGGTAATGATGTGGATGAAGTGCTCGATTTCCATAGCGATAGGGGT
CTTGCCACCTTCCAGTCCGGAAGCCAGGGAAGCGATACGACCCATCACAGTACGGTCGCCGGTGGAGATC
ACGATACCGTGAGCAGTACCCTCGACGCAGTTGGTGGAGAAGAAAGCAATGTTACGGGTTTCCAGAGGGT
TCTCGTGGGAGAAGTCAGGAGAACGAGTCTGAGGCTCGGATTCGCCGGTCAGAGAGGAGTTGTCCACCTT
GCAACCGTGAGCGGAAATGATACGCAGGTCAGCGGGGATGCGGTCGCCACCTTTCACTTCAACCAGGTCG
CCCACGACGACACCCTCAGCGTTGATGGACATCTTCTCGCCGTTACGCACGACCAGAGCCTGCTGAGGCA
CCAGGTTCTTGAAGGATTCCATGATCTTGGAGGACTTAGCCTCTTGGTAGTAAGAGAAGCAACCGGTCAC
GATCACGACAGCAGCCAGCACGATACCCAGGTACAGGTTGTCGTTGTTGGGTTCCTCTTCCATAGCAGCC
TGGATAGCGTAAGCCAGGAAGCACAGGATAGCACCGATCCACAGCAGCAGGGAGAAACCACCGAACAGCT
GACGGCAGAACTTGATCCATTCGGGAGTAGTAGGAGGAGGGGTCAGAGCGTTGGGACCGTCACGAGCCAA
GATCTCAGCAGCACGAGCAGAGGTCAGTCCACGGTTCAGGTCGGTGCCGTATTTACGGTGCAGTTCGTCC
AGGGACAGCTTGTGGTCGTCCATGACCACCTCTTTCTTCAGCTCGTCCATGTCGCGTTCTTTCTTGCCTT
TCTTCTTTCCACCGTGCTCAGAGGTAGCGGTGGGCTCGTACTTATCACGACCAGCACCTTTGCCCATGGA
TCCGCGCCCGATGGTGGGACGGTATGAATAATCCGGAATATTTATAGGTTTTTTTATTACAAAACTGTTA
CGAAAACAGTAAAATACTTATTTATTTGCGAGATGGTTATCATTTTAATTATCTCCATGATCTATTAATA
TTCCGGAGTATACGGACCTTTAATTCAACCCAACACAATATATTATAGTTAAATAAGAATTATTATCAAA
TCATTTGTATATTAATTAAAATACTATACTGTAAATTACATTTTATTTACAATCACTCGACGAAGACTTG
ATCATGGCTCGTGGCAAGGCTAAAGACGGCGACGGCAACTGGAAGAAGTTCATCTGGAACTCCGAGAAGA
AAGAGCTGCTGGGTCGTACCGGTGGTTCCTGGTTCAAGATCCTGCTGTTCTACGTGATCTTCTACGGTTG
CCTGGCTGGTATCTTCATCGGCACCATCCAAGTGATGCTGCTGACCGTGTCCGAGTTCGAGCCCAAGTAC
CAAGACCGTGTGGCTCCTCCTGGACTGACCCAAGTGCCTCAGGTGCAAAAGACCGAGATCGCTTTCACCG
CTTCTGACCCTCGTTCCTACGAGCCCTACGTGCGTAACCTGGACAACTTCCTGCGCGACTACTCCGACGA
GCAGCAGATCGAGAACATCGTGTTCGAGGACTGCGGCGACACCCCTACCGAGTACAAAGGTCGTGGTCCC
TACAACGACGCTCAGGGCCAGAAGAAAGTCTGCAAGTTCAAGCGCGAGTGGCTCGAGAACTGCTCCGGTA
TCAACGACCCCACCTACGGTTACAAGGACGGCAAGCCTTGCATCCTGGTCAAGCTGAACCGTATCATCGG
TTTCAAGCCCGAGGCTCCCATCAACGAGTCCCTGCCTCCAGAAGTGATGGCTAAGTACAACCCCAACTTG
ATCCCCGTGCACTGCGTGGCCAAGCGTGAAGAGGACGCTGACAAGATCGGCACCGTCGAGTACTACGGCA
TGGGCGGTTACCCTGGTTTCGGCCTGCAGTACTACCCCTACTACGGAAAGCTGCTGCAGCCCCGTTACCT
GCAACCTCTGGTGGCTGTGCAGTTCACCAACCTGACCTACGACGTGGAAGTGCGTGTCGAGTGCCGTGCT
TACGGCCAGAACATCATCTACTCTGACAAGGACCGTTTCCAGGGCCGCTTCGACATCAAGTTCGATATCA
AGTCCTCCTAAGGTACCGGGAGATGGGGGAGGCTAACTGAAACACGGAAGGAGACAATACCGGAAGGAAC
CCGCGCTATGACGGCAATAAAAAGACAGAATAAAACGCACGGGTGTTGGGTCGTTTGTTCATAAACGCGG
GGTTCGGTCCCAGGGCTGGCACTCTGTCGATACCCCACCGAGACCCCATTGGGACCAATACGCCCGCGTT
TCTTCCTTTTCCCCACCCCAACCCCCAAGTTCGGGTGAAGGCCCAGGGCTCGCAGCCAACGTCGGGGCGG
CAAGCCCTGCCATAGCCACTACGGGTACGTAGCCAACCACTAGAACTATAGCTAGAGTCCTGGGCGAACA
AACGATGCTCGCCTTCCAGAAAACCGAGGATGCGAACCACTTCATCCGGGGTCAGCACCACCGGCAAGCG
CCGCGACGGCCGAGGTCTACCGATCTCCTGAAGCAAGGGCAGATCCGTGCACAGCACCTTGCCGTAGAAG
AACAGCAAGGCCGCCAATGCCTGACGATGCGTGGAGACCGAAACCTTGCGCTCGTTCGCCAGCCAGGACA
GAAATGCCTCGACTTCGCTGCTGCCCAAGGTTGCCGGGTGACGCACACCGTGGAAACGGATGAAGGCACG
AACCCAGTTGACATAAGCCTGTTCGGTTCGTAAACTGTAATGCAAGTAGCGTATGCGCTCACGCAACTGG
TCCAGAACCTTGACCGAACGCAGCGGTGGTAACGGCGCAGTGGCGGTTTTCATGGCTTGTTATGACTGTT
TTTTTGTACAGTCTATGCCTCGGGCATCCAAGCAGCAAGCGCGTTACGCCGTGGGTCGATGTTTGATGTT
ATGGAGCAGCAACGATGTTACGCAGCAGCAACGATGTTACGCAGCAGGGCAGTCGCCCTAAAACAAAGTT
AGGTGGCTCAAGTATGGGCATCATTCGCACATGTAGGCTCGGCCCTGACCAAGTCAAATCCATGCGGGCT
GCTCTTGATCTTTTCGGTCGTGAGTTCGGAGACGTAGCCACCTACTCCCAACATCAGCCGGACTCCGATT
ACCTCGGGAACTTGCTCCGTAGTAAGACATTCATCGCGCTTGCTGCCTTCGACCAAGAAGCGGTTGTTGG
CGCTCTCGCGGCTTACGTTCTGCCCAAGTTTGAGCAGCCGCGTAGTGAGATCTATATCTATGATCTCGCA
GTCTCCGGCGAGCACCGGAGGCAGGGCATTGCCACCGCGCTCATCAATCTCCTCAAGCATGAGGCCAACG
CGCTTGGTGCTTATGTGATCTACGTGCAAGCAGATTACGGTGACGATCCCGCAGTGGCTCTCTATACAAA
GTTGGGCATACGGGAAGAAGTGATGCACTTTGATATCGACCCAAGTACCGCCACCTAACAATTCGTTCAA
GCCGAGATCGGCTTCCCGGCCGCGGAGTTGTTCGGTAAATTGTCACAACGCCGCGAATATAGTCTTTACC
ATGCCCTTGGCCACGCCCCTCTTTAATACGACGGGCAATTTGCACTTCAGAAAATGAAGAGTTTGCTTTA
GCCATAACAAAAGTCCAGTATGCTTTTTCACAGCATAACTGGACTGATTT
